>Addgene plasmid #165590 | px330 NIPBL gRNA | depositor full sequence | sequence record 321857 | px330 NIPBL gRNA sequence 8509 bps
GAGGGCCTATTTCCCATGATTCCTTCATATTTGCATATACGATACAAGGCTGTTAGAGAGATAATTGGAA
TTAATTTGACTGTAAACACAAAGATATTAGTACAAAATACGTGACGTAGAAAGTAATAATTTCTTGGGTA
GTTTGCAGTTTTAAAATTATGTTTTAAAATGGACTATCATATGCTTACCGTAACTTGAAAGTATTTCGAT
TTCTTGGCTTTATATATCTTGTGGAAAGGACGAAACACCGCCAGAACTTCAGGATGAATGGTTTTAGAGC
TAGAAATAGCAAGTTAAAATAAGGCTAGTCCGTTATCAACTTGAAAAAGTGGCACCGAGTCGGTGCTTTT
TTGTTTTAGAGCTAGAAATAGCAAGTTAAAATAAGGCTAGTCCGTTTTTAGCGCGTGCGCCAATTCTGCA
GACAAATGGCTCTAGAGGTACCCGTTACATAACTTACGGTAAATGGCCCGCCTGGCTGACCGCCCAACGA
CCCCCGCCCATTGACGTCAATAGTAACGCCAATAGGGACTTTCCATTGACGTCAATGGGTGGAGTATTTA
CGGTAAACTGCCCACTTGGCAGTACATCAAGTGTATCATATGCCAAGTACGCCCCCTATTGACGTCAATG
ACGGTAAATGGCCCGCCTGGCATTGTGCCCAGTACATGACCTTATGGGACTTTCCTACTTGGCAGTACAT
CTACGTATTAGTCATCGCTATTACCATGGTCGAGGTGAGCCCCACGTTCTGCTTCACTCTCCCCATCTCC
CCCCCCTCCCCACCCCCAATTTTGTATTTATTTATTTTTTAATTATTTTGTGCAGCGATGGGGGCGGGGG
GGGGGGGGGGGCGCGCGCCAGGCGGGGCGGGGCGGGGCGAGGGGCGGGGCGGGGCGAGGCGGAGAGGTGC
GGCGGCAGCCAATCAGAGCGGCGCGCTCCGAAAGTTTCCTTTTATGGCGAGGCGGCGGCGGCGGCGGCCC
TATAAAAAGCGAAGCGCGCGGCGGGCGGGAGTCGCTGCGACGCTGCCTTCGCCCCGTGCCCCGCTCCGCC
GCCGCCTCGCGCCGCCCGCCCCGGCTCTGACTGACCGCGTTACTCCCACAGGTGAGCGGGCGGGACGGCC
CTTCTCCTCCGGGCTGTAATTAGCTGAGCAAGAGGTAAGGGTTTAAGGGATGGTTGGTTGGTGGGGTATT
AATGTTTAATTACCTGGAGCACCTGCCTGAAATCACTTTTTTTCAGGTTGGACCGGTGCCACCATGGACT
ATAAGGACCACGACGGAGACTACAAGGATCATGATATTGATTACAAAGACGATGACGATAAGATGGCCCC
AAAGAAGAAGCGGAAGGTCGGTATCCACGGAGTCCCAGCAGCCGACAAGAAGTACAGCATCGGCCTGGAC
ATCGGCACCAACTCTGTGGGCTGGGCCGTGATCACCGACGAGTACAAGGTGCCCAGCAAGAAATTCAAGG
TGCTGGGCAACACCGACCGGCACAGCATCAAGAAGAACCTGATCGGAGCCCTGCTGTTCGACAGCGGCGA
AACAGCCGAGGCCACCCGGCTGAAGAGAACCGCCAGAAGAAGATACACCAGACGGAAGAACCGGATCTGC
TATCTGCAAGAGATCTTCAGCAACGAGATGGCCAAGGTGGACGACAGCTTCTTCCACAGACTGGAAGAGT
CCTTCCTGGTGGAAGAGGATAAGAAGCACGAGCGGCACCCCATCTTCGGCAACATCGTGGACGAGGTGGC
CTACCACGAGAAGTACCCCACCATCTACCACCTGAGAAAGAAACTGGTGGACAGCACCGACAAGGCCGAC
CTGCGGCTGATCTATCTGGCCCTGGCCCACATGATCAAGTTCCGGGGCCACTTCCTGATCGAGGGCGACC
TGAACCCCGACAACAGCGACGTGGACAAGCTGTTCATCCAGCTGGTGCAGACCTACAACCAGCTGTTCGA
GGAAAACCCCATCAACGCCAGCGGCGTGGACGCCAAGGCCATCCTGTCTGCCAGACTGAGCAAGAGCAGA
CGGCTGGAAAATCTGATCGCCCAGCTGCCCGGCGAGAAGAAGAATGGCCTGTTCGGAAACCTGATTGCCC
TGAGCCTGGGCCTGACCCCCAACTTCAAGAGCAACTTCGACCTGGCCGAGGATGCCAAACTGCAGCTGAG
CAAGGACACCTACGACGACGACCTGGACAACCTGCTGGCCCAGATCGGCGACCAGTACGCCGACCTGTTT
CTGGCCGCCAAGAACCTGTCCGACGCCATCCTGCTGAGCGACATCCTGAGAGTGAACACCGAGATCACCA
AGGCCCCCCTGAGCGCCTCTATGATCAAGAGATACGACGAGCACCACCAGGACCTGACCCTGCTGAAAGC
TCTCGTGCGGCAGCAGCTGCCTGAGAAGTACAAAGAGATTTTCTTCGACCAGAGCAAGAACGGCTACGCC
GGCTACATTGACGGCGGAGCCAGCCAGGAAGAGTTCTACAAGTTCATCAAGCCCATCCTGGAAAAGATGG
ACGGCACCGAGGAACTGCTCGTGAAGCTGAACAGAGAGGACCTGCTGCGGAAGCAGCGGACCTTCGACAA
CGGCAGCATCCCCCACCAGATCCACCTGGGAGAGCTGCACGCCATTCTGCGGCGGCAGGAAGATTTTTAC
CCATTCCTGAAGGACAACCGGGAAAAGATCGAGAAGATCCTGACCTTCCGCATCCCCTACTACGTGGGCC
CTCTGGCCAGGGGAAACAGCAGATTCGCCTGGATGACCAGAAAGAGCGAGGAAACCATCACCCCCTGGAA
CTTCGAGGAAGTGGTGGACAAGGGCGCTTCCGCCCAGAGCTTCATCGAGCGGATGACCAACTTCGATAAG
AACCTGCCCAACGAGAAGGTGCTGCCCAAGCACAGCCTGCTGTACGAGTACTTCACCGTGTATAACGAGC
TGACCAAAGTGAAATACGTGACCGAGGGAATGAGAAAGCCCGCCTTCCTGAGCGGCGAGCAGAAAAAGGC
CATCGTGGACCTGCTGTTCAAGACCAACCGGAAAGTGACCGTGAAGCAGCTGAAAGAGGACTACTTCAAG
AAAATCGAGTGCTTCGACTCCGTGGAAATCTCCGGCGTGGAAGATCGGTTCAACGCCTCCCTGGGCACAT
ACCACGATCTGCTGAAAATTATCAAGGACAAGGACTTCCTGGACAATGAGGAAAACGAGGACATTCTGGA
AGATATCGTGCTGACCCTGACACTGTTTGAGGACAGAGAGATGATCGAGGAACGGCTGAAAACCTATGCC
CACCTGTTCGACGACAAAGTGATGAAGCAGCTGAAGCGGCGGAGATACACCGGCTGGGGCAGGCTGAGCC
GGAAGCTGATCAACGGCATCCGGGACAAGCAGTCCGGCAAGACAATCCTGGATTTCCTGAAGTCCGACGG
CTTCGCCAACAGAAACTTCATGCAGCTGATCCACGACGACAGCCTGACCTTTAAAGAGGACATCCAGAAA
GCCCAGGTGTCCGGCCAGGGCGATAGCCTGCACGAGCACATTGCCAATCTGGCCGGCAGCCCCGCCATTA
AGAAGGGCATCCTGCAGACAGTGAAGGTGGTGGACGAGCTCGTGAAAGTGATGGGCCGGCACAAGCCCGA
GAACATCGTGATCGAAATGGCCAGAGAGAACCAGACCACCCAGAAGGGACAGAAGAACAGCCGCGAGAGA
ATGAAGCGGATCGAAGAGGGCATCAAAGAGCTGGGCAGCCAGATCCTGAAAGAACACCCCGTGGAAAACA
CCCAGCTGCAGAACGAGAAGCTGTACCTGTACTACCTGCAGAATGGGCGGGATATGTACGTGGACCAGGA
ACTGGACATCAACCGGCTGTCCGACTACGATGTGGACCATATCGTGCCTCAGAGCTTTCTGAAGGACGAC
TCCATCGACAACAAGGTGCTGACCAGAAGCGACAAGAACCGGGGCAAGAGCGACAACGTGCCCTCCGAAG
AGGTCGTGAAGAAGATGAAGAACTACTGGCGGCAGCTGCTGAACGCCAAGCTGATTACCCAGAGAAAGTT
CGACAATCTGACCAAGGCCGAGAGAGGCGGCCTGAGCGAACTGGATAAGGCCGGCTTCATCAAGAGACAG
CTGGTGGAAACCCGGCAGATCACAAAGCACGTGGCACAGATCCTGGACTCCCGGATGAACACTAAGTACG
ACGAGAATGACAAGCTGATCCGGGAAGTGAAAGTGATCACCCTGAAGTCCAAGCTGGTGTCCGATTTCCG
GAAGGATTTCCAGTTTTACAAAGTGCGCGAGATCAACAACTACCACCACGCCCACGACGCCTACCTGAAC
GCCGTCGTGGGAACCGCCCTGATCAAAAAGTACCCTAAGCTGGAAAGCGAGTTCGTGTACGGCGACTACA
AGGTGTACGACGTGCGGAAGATGATCGCCAAGAGCGAGCAGGAAATCGGCAAGGCTACCGCCAAGTACTT
CTTCTACAGCAACATCATGAACTTTTTCAAGACCGAGATTACCCTGGCCAACGGCGAGATCCGGAAGCGG
CCTCTGATCGAGACAAACGGCGAAACCGGGGAGATCGTGTGGGATAAGGGCCGGGATTTTGCCACCGTGC
GGAAAGTGCTGAGCATGCCCCAAGTGAATATCGTGAAAAAGACCGAGGTGCAGACAGGCGGCTTCAGCAA
AGAGTCTATCCTGCCCAAGAGGAACAGCGATAAGCTGATCGCCAGAAAGAAGGACTGGGACCCTAAGAAG
TACGGCGGCTTCGACAGCCCCACCGTGGCCTATTCTGTGCTGGTGGTGGCCAAAGTGGAAAAGGGCAAGT
CCAAGAAACTGAAGAGTGTGAAAGAGCTGCTGGGGATCACCATCATGGAAAGAAGCAGCTTCGAGAAGAA
TCCCATCGACTTTCTGGAAGCCAAGGGCTACAAAGAAGTGAAAAAGGACCTGATCATCAAGCTGCCTAAG
TACTCCCTGTTCGAGCTGGAAAACGGCCGGAAGAGAATGCTGGCCTCTGCCGGCGAACTGCAGAAGGGAA
ACGAACTGGCCCTGCCCTCCAAATATGTGAACTTCCTGTACCTGGCCAGCCACTATGAGAAGCTGAAGGG
CTCCCCCGAGGATAATGAGCAGAAACAGCTGTTTGTGGAACAGCACAAGCACTACCTGGACGAGATCATC
GAGCAGATCAGCGAGTTCTCCAAGAGAGTGATCCTGGCCGACGCTAATCTGGACAAAGTGCTGTCCGCCT
ACAACAAGCACCGGGATAAGCCCATCAGAGAGCAGGCCGAGAATATCATCCACCTGTTTACCCTGACCAA
TCTGGGAGCCCCTGCCGCCTTCAAGTACTTTGACACCACCATCGACCGGAAGAGGTACACCAGCACCAAA
GAGGTGCTGGACGCCACCCTGATCCACCAGAGCATCACCGGCCTGTACGAGACACGGATCGACCTGTCTC
AGCTGGGAGGCGACAAAAGGCCGGCGGCCACGAAAAAGGCCGGCCAGGCAAAAAAGAAAAAGTAAGAATT
CCTAGAGCTCGCTGATCAGCCTCGACTGTGCCTTCTAGTTGCCAGCCATCTGTTGTTTGCCCCTCCCCCG
TGCCTTCCTTGACCCTGGAAGGTGCCACTCCCACTGTCCTTTCCTAATAAAATGAGGAAATTGCATCGCA
TTGTCTGAGTAGGTGTCATTCTATTCTGGGGGGTGGGGTGGGGCAGGACAGCAAGGGGGAGGATTGGGAA
GAGAATAGCAGGCATGCTGGGGAGCGGCCGCAGGAACCCCTAGTGATGGAGTTGGCCACTCCCTCTCTGC
GCGCTCGCTCGCTCACTGAGGCCGGGCGACCAAAGGTCGCCCGACGCCCGGGCTTTGCCCGGGCGGCCTC
AGTGAGCGAGCGAGCGCGCAGCTGCCTGCAGGGGCGCCTGATGCGGTATTTTCTCCTTACGCATCTGTGC
GGTATTTCACACCGCATA
[142 nt withheld, positions 5969-6110]
C
[141 nt withheld, positions 6112-6252]
CCTTTGACGTTGGAGTCCACGTTCTTT
[37 nt withheld, positions 6280-6316]
ACCCTATCTCGGGCTATTCTTTTGATTTATAAGGGATTTTGCCGATTTCGGCCTATTGGTTAAAAAATGA
GCTGATTTAACAAAAATTTAACGCGAATTTTAACAAAATATTAACGTTTACAATTTTATGGTGCACTCTC
AGTACAATCTGCTCTGATGCCGCATAGTTAAGCCAGCCCCGACACCCGCCAACACCCGCTGACGCGCCCT
GACGGGCTTGTCTGCTCCCGGCATCCGCTTACAGACAAGCTGTGACCGTCTCCGGGAGCTGCATGTGTCA
GAGGTTTTCACCGTCATCACCGAAACGCGCGAGACGAAAGGGCCTCGTGATACGCCTATTTTTATAGGTT
AATGTCATGATAATAATGGTTTCTTAGACGTCAGGTGGCACTTTTCGGGGAAATGTGCGCGGAACCCCTA
TTTGTTTATTTTTCTAAATACATTCAAATATGTATCCGCTCATGAGACAATAACCCTGATAAATGCTTCA
ATAATATTGAAAAAGGAAGAGTATGAGTATTCAACATTTCCGTGTCGCCCTTATTCCCTTTTTTGCGGCA
TTTTGCCTTCCTGTTTTTGCTCACCCAGAAACGCTGGTGAAAGTAAAAGATGCTGAAGATCAGTTGGGTG
CACGAGTGGGTTACATCGAACTGGATCTCAACAGCGGTAAGATCCTTGAGAGTTTTCGCCCCGAAGAACG
TTTTCCAATGATGAGCACTTTTAAAGTTCTGCTATGTGGCGCGGTATTATCCCGTATTGACGCCGGGCAA
GAGCAACTCGGTCGCCGCATACACTATTCTCAGAATGACTTGGTTGAGTACTCACCAGTCACAGAAAAGC
ATCTTACGGATGGCATGACAGTAAGAGAATTATGCAGTGCTGCCATAACCATGAGTGATAACACTGCGGC
CAACTTACTTCTGACAACGATCGGAGGACCGAAGGAGCTAACCGCTTTTTTGCACAACATGGGGGATCAT
GTAACTCGCCTTGATCGTTGGGAACCGGAGCTGAATGAAGCCATACCAAACGACGAGCGTGACACCACGA
TGCCTGTAGCAATGGCAACAACGTTGCGCAAACTATTAACTGGCGAACTACTTACTCTAGCTTCCCGGCA
ACAATTAATAGACTGGATGGAGGCGGATAAAGTTGCAGGACCACTTCTGCGCTCGGCCCTTCCGGCTGGC
TGGTTTATTGCTGATAAATCTGGAGCCGGTGAGCGTGGAAGCCGCGGTATCATTGCAGCACTGGGGCCAG
ATGGTAAGCCCTCCCGTATCGTAGTTATCTACACGACGGGGAGTCAGGCAACTATGGATGAACGAAATAG
ACAGATCGCTGAGATAGGTGCCTCACTGATTAAGCATTGGTAACTGTCAGACCAAGTTTACTCATATATA
CTTTAGATTGATTTAAAACTTCATTTTTAATTTAAAAGGATCTAGGTGAAGATCCTTTTTGATAATCTCA
TGACCAAAATCCCTTAACGTGAGTTTTCGTTCCACTGAGCGTCAGACCCCGTAGAAAAGATCAAAGGATC
TTCTTGAGATCCTTTTTTTCTGCGCGTAATCTGCTGCTTGCAAACAAAAAAACCACCGCTACCAGCGGTG
GTTTGTTTGCCGGATCAAGAGCTACCAACTCTTTTTCCGAAGGTAACTGGCTTCAGCAGAGCGCAGATAC
CAAATACTGTCCTTCTAGTGTAGCCGTAGTTAGGCCACCACTTCAAGAACTCTGTAGCACCGCCTACATA
CCTCGCTCTGCTAATCCTGTTACCAGTGGCTGCTGCCAGTGGCGATAAGTCGTGTCTTACCGGGTTGGAC
TCAAGACGATAGTTACCGGATAAGGCGCAGCGGTCGGGCTGAACGGGGGGTTCGTGCACACAGCCCAGCT
TGGAGCGAACGACCTACACCGAACTGAGATACCTACAGCGTGAGCTATGAGAAAGCGCCACGCTTCCCGA
AGGGAGAAAGGCGGACAGGTATCCGGTAAGCGGCAGGGTCGGAACAGGAGAGCGCACGAGGGAGCTTCCA
GGGGGAAACGCCTGGTATCTTTATAGTCCTGTCGGGTTTCGCCACCTCTGACTTGAGCGTCGATTTTTGT
GATGCTCGTCAGGGGGGCGGAGCCTATGGAAAAACGCCAGCAACGCGGCCTTTTTACGGTTCCTGGCCTT
TTGCTGGCCTTTTGCTCACATGT
Features (pLannotate 1.2.2; 18 found; start..end, strand, type, name):
      1..241     +  promoter       U6 promoter: RNA polymerase III promoter for human U6 snRNA
    271..346     +  misc_RNA       gRNA scaffold: guide RNA scaffold for the Streptococcus pyogenes CRISPR/Cas9 system
    353..396     +  misc_RNA       gRNA scaffold (fragment): guide RNA scaffold for the Streptococcus pyogenes CRISPR/Cas9 system
    443..728     +  enhancer       CMV enhancer: human cytomegalovirus immediate early enhancer; contains an 18-bp deletion relative to the standard CMV enhancer
    730..1007    +  promoter       chicken β-actin promoter: No description available
   1008..1236    +  intron         hybrid intron: hybrid between chicken β-actin (CBA) and minute virus of mice (MMV) introns (Gray et al., 2011)
   1374..2975    +  CDS            Cas9(N): N-terminal portion of Streptococcus pyogenes Cas9 (Zetsche et al., 2015)
   2976..5474    +  CDS            Cas9(C): C-terminal portion of Streptococcus pyogenes Cas9 (Zetsche et al., 2015)
   5475..5522    +  CDS            nucleoplasmin NLS: bipartite nuclear localization signal from nucleoplasmin
   5556..5667    +  polyA_signal   bGH poly(A) signal: bovine growth hormone polyadenylation signal
   5772..5912    +  repeat_region  AAV2 ITR: inverted terminal repeat of adeno-associated virus serotype 2 inverted
   5917..5968    -  misc_feature   bom (fragment): basis of mobility region from pBR322
   5987..6367    +  rep_origin     M13 ori (sequence partly withheld): M13 bacteriophage origin of replication; arrow indicates direction of (+) strand synthesis
   6443..6492    -  misc_feature   bom (fragment): basis of mobility region from pBR322
   6594..6629    -  CDS            rop (fragment): Rop protein, which maintains plasmids at low copy number; rop
   6724..6828    +  promoter       AmpR promoter: bla
   6829..7689    +  CDS            AmpR: β-lactamase; bla; confers resistance to ampicillin, carbenicillin, and related antibiotics
   7860..8448    +  rep_origin     ori: high-copy-number ColE1/pMB1/pBR322/pUC origin of replication
