>Addgene plasmid #165590 | px330 NIPBL gRNA | addgene full sequence | sequence record 327132 | Addgene NGS Result
GCGGCAGCCAATCAGAGCGGCGCGCTCCGAAAGTTTCCTTTTATGGCGAGGCGGCGGCGGCGGCGGCCCT
ATAAAAAGCGAAGCGCGCGGCGGGCGGGAGTCGCTGCGCGCTGCCTTCGCCCCGTGCCCCGCTCCGCCGC
CGCCTCGCGCCGCCCGCCCCGGCTCTGACTGACCGCGTTACTCCCACAGGTGAGCGGGCGGGACGGCCCT
TCTCCTCCGGGCTGTAATTAGCTGAGCAAGAGGTAAGGGTTTAAGGGATGGTTGGTTGGTGGGGTATTAA
TGTTTAATTACCTGGAGCACCTGCCTGAAATCACTTTTTTTCAGGTTGGACCGGTGCCACCATGGACTAT
AAGGACCACGACGGAGACTACAAGGATCATGATATTGATTACAAAGACGATGACGATAAGATGGCCCCAA
AGAAGAAGCGGAAGGTCGGTATCCACGGAGTCCCAGCAGCCGACAAGAAGTACAGCATCGGCCTGGACAT
CGGCACCAACTCTGTGGGCTGGGCCGTGATCACCGACGAGTACAAGGTGCCCAGCAAGAAATTCAAGGTG
CTGGGCAACACCGACCGGCACAGCATCAAGAAGAACCTGATCGGAGCCCTGCTGTTCGACAGCGGCGAAA
CAGCCGAGGCCACCCGGCTGAAGAGAACCGCCAGAAGAAGATACACCAGACGGAAGAACCGGATCTGCTA
TCTGCAAGAGATCTTCAGCAACGAGATGGCCAAGGTGGACGACAGCTTCTTCCACAGACTGGAAGAGTCC
TTCCTGGTGGAAGAGGATAAGAAGCACGAGCGGCACCCCATCTTCGGCAACATCGTGGACGAGGTGGCCT
ACCACGAGAAGTACCCCACCATCTACCACCTGAGAAAGAAACTGGTGGACAGCACCGACAAGGCCGACCT
GCGGCTGATCTATCTGGCCCTGGCCCACATGATCAAGTTCCGGGGCCACTTCCTGATCGAGGGCGACCTG
AACCCCGACAACAGCGACGTGGACAAGCTGTTCATCCAGCTGGTGCAGACCTACAACCAGCTGTTCGAGG
AAAACCCCATCAACGCCAGCGGCGTGGACGCCAAGGCCATCCTGTCTGCCAGACTGAGCAAGAGCAGACG
GCTGGAAAATCTGATCGCCCAGCTGCCCGGCGAGAAGAAGAATGGCCTGTTCGGAAACCTGATTGCCCTG
AGCCTGGGCCTGACCCCCAACTTCAAGAGCAACTTCGACCTGGCCGAGGATGCCAAACTGCAGCTGAGCA
AGGACACCTACGACGACGACCTGGACAACCTGCTGGCCCAGATCGGCGACCAGTACGCCGACCTGTTTCT
GGCCGCCAAGAACCTGTCCGACGCCATCCTGCTGAGCGACATCCTGAGAGTGAACACCGAGATCACCAAG
GCCCCCCTGAGCGCCTCTATGATCAAGAGATACGACGAGCACCACCAGGACCTGACCCTGCTGAAAGCTC
TCGTGCGGCAGCAGCTGCCTGAGAAGTACAAAGAGATTTTCTTCGACCAGAGCAAGAACGGCTACGCCGG
CTACATTGACGGCGGAGCCAGCCAGGAAGAGTTCTACAAGTTCATCAAGCCCATCCTGGAAAAGATGGAC
GGCACCGAGGAACTGCTCGTGAAGCTGAACAGAGAGGACCTGCTGCGGAAGCAGCGGACCTTCGACAACG
GCAGCATCCCCCACCAGATCCACCTGGGAGAGCTGCACGCCATTCTGCGGCGGCAGGAAGATTTTTACCC
ATTCCTGAAGGACAACCGGGAAAAGATCGAGAAGATCCTGACCTTCCGCATCCCCTACTACGTGGGCCCT
CTGGCCAGGGGAAACAGCAGATTCGCCTGGATGACCAGAAAGAGCGAGGAAACCATCACCCCCTGGAACT
TCGAGGAAGTGGTGGACAAGGGCGCTTCCGCCCAGAGCTTCATCGAGCGGATGACCAACTTCGATAAGAA
CCTGCCCAACGAGAAGGTGCTGCCCAAGCACAGCCTGCTGTACGAGTACTTCACCGTGTATAACGAGCTG
ACCAAAGTGAAATACGTGACCGAGGGAATGAGAAAGCCCGCCTTCCTGAGCGGCGAGCAGAAAAAGGCCA
TCGTGGACCTGCTGTTCAAGACCAACCGGAAAGTGACCGTGAAGCAGCTGAAAGAGGACTACTTCAAGAA
AATCGAGTGCTTCGACTCCGTGGAAATCTCCGGCGTGGAAGATCGGTTCAACGCCTCCCTGGGCACATAC
CACGATCTGCTGAAAATTATCAAGGACAAGGACTTCCTGGACAATGAGGAAAACGAGGACATTCTGGAAG
ATATCGTGCTGACCCTGACACTGTTTGAGGACAGAGAGATGATCGAGGAACGGCTGAAAACCTATGCCCA
CCTGTTCGACGACAAAGTGATGAAGCAGCTGAAGCGGCGGAGATACACCGGCTGGGGCAGGCTGAGCCGG
AAGCTGATCAACGGCATCCGGGACAAGCAGTCCGGCAAGACAATCCTGGATTTCCTGAAGTCCGACGGCT
TCGCCAACAGAAACTTCATGCAGCTGATCCACGACGACAGCCTGACCTTTAAAGAGGACATCCAGAAAGC
CCAGGTGTCCGGCCAGGGCGATAGCCTGCACGAGCACATTGCCAATCTGGCCGGCAGCCCCGCCATTAAG
AAGGGCATCCTGCAGACAGTGAAGGTGGTGGACGAGCTCGTGAAAGTGATGGGCCGGCACAAGCCCGAGA
ACATCGTGATCGAAATGGCCAGAGAGAACCAGACCACCCAGAAGGGACAGAAGAACAGCCGCGAGAGAAT
GAAGCGGATCGAAGAGGGCATCAAAGAGCTGGGCAGCCAGATCCTGAAAGAACACCCCGTGGAAAACACC
CAGCTGCAGAACGAGAAGCTGTACCTGTACTACCTGCAGAATGGGCGGGATATGTACGTGGACCAGGAAC
TGGACATCAACCGGCTGTCCGACTACGATGTGGACCATATCGTGCCTCAGAGCTTTCTGAAGGACGACTC
CATCGACAACAAGGTGCTGACCAGAAGCGACAAGAACCGGGGCAAGAGCGACAACGTGCCCTCCGAAGAG
GTCGTGAAGAAGATGAAGAACTACTGGCGGCAGCTGCTGAACGCCAAGCTGATTACCCAGAGAAAGTTCG
ACAATCTGACCAAGGCCGAGAGAGGCGGCCTGAGCGAACTGGATAAGGCCGGCTTCATCAAGAGACAGCT
GGTGGAAACCCGGCAGATCACAAAGCACGTGGCACAGATCCTGGACTCCCGGATGAACACTAAGTACGAC
GAGAATGACAAGCTGATCCGGGAAGTGAAAGTGATCACCCTGAAGTCCAAGCTGGTGTCCGATTTCCGGA
AGGATTTCCAGTTTTACAAAGTGCGCGAGATCAACAACTACCACCACGCCCACGACGCCTACCTGAACGC
CGTCGTGGGAACCGCCCTGATCAAAAAGTACCCTAAGCTGGAAAGCGAGTTCGTGTACGGCGACTACAAG
GTGTACGACGTGCGGAAGATGATCGCCAAGAGCGAGCAGGAAATCGGCAAGGCTACCGCCAAGTACTTCT
TCTACAGCAACATCATGAACTTTTTCAAGACCGAGATTACCCTGGCCAACGGCGAGATCCGGAAGCGGCC
TCTGATCGAGACAAACGGCGAAACCGGGGAGATCGTGTGGGATAAGGGCCGGGATTTTGCCACCGTGCGG
AAAGTGCTGAGCATGCCCCAAGTGAATATCGTGAAAAAGACCGAGGTGCAGACAGGCGGCTTCAGCAAAG
AGTCTATCCTGCCCAAGAGGAACAGCGATAAGCTGATCGCCAGAAAGAAGGACTGGGACCCTAAGAAGTA
CGGCGGCTTCGACAGCCCCACCGTGGCCTATTCTGTGCTGGTGGTGGCCAAAGTGGAAAAGGGCAAGTCC
AAGAAACTGAAGAGTGTGAAAGAGCTGCTGGGGATCACCATCATGGAAAGAAGCAGCTTCGAGAAGAATC
CCATCGACTTTCTGGAAGCCAAGGGCTACAAAGAAGTGAAAAAGGACCTGATCATCAAGCTGCCTAAGTA
CTCCCTGTTCGAGCTGGAAAACGGCCGGAAGAGAATGCTGGCCTCTGCCGGCGAACTGCAGAAGGGAAAC
GAACTGGCCCTGCCCTCCAAATATGTGAACTTCCTGTACCTGGCCAGCCACTATGAGAAGCTGAAGGGCT
CCCCCGAGGATAATGAGCAGAAACAGCTGTTTGTGGAACAGCACAAGCACTACCTGGACGAGATCATCGA
GCAGATCAGCGAGTTCTCCAAGAGAGTGATCCTGGCCGACGCTAATCTGGACAAAGTGCTGTCCGCCTAC
AACAAGCACCGGGATAAGCCCATCAGAGAGCAGGCCGAGAATATCATCCACCTGTTTACCCTGACCAATC
TGGGAGCCCCTGCCGCCTTCAAGTACTTTGACACCACCATCGACCGGAAGAGGTACACCAGCACCAAAGA
GGTGCTGGACGCCACCCTGATCCACCAGAGCATCACCGGCCTGTACGAGACACGGATCGACCTGTCTCAG
CTGGGAGGCGACAAAAGGCCGGCGGCCACGAAAAAGGCCGGCCAGGCAAAAAAGAAAAAGTAAGAATTCC
TAGAGCTCGCTGATCAGCCTCGACTGTGCCTTCTAGTTGCCAGCCATCTGTTGTTTGCCCCTCCCCCGTG
CCTTCCTTGACCCTGGAAGGTGCCACTCCCACTGTCCTTTCCTAATAAAATGAGGAAATTGCATCGCATT
GTCTGAGTAGGTGTCATTCTATTCTGGGGGGTGGGGTGGGGCAGGACAGCAAGGGGGAGGATTGGGAAGA
GAATAGCAGGCATGCTGGGGAGCGGCCGCAGGAACCCCTAGTGATGGAGTTGGCCACTCCCTCTCTGCGC
GCTCGCTCGCTCACTGAGGCCGGGCGACCAAAGGTCGCCCGACGCCCGGGCTTTGCCCGGGCGGCCTCAG
TGAGCGAGCGAGCGCGCAGCTGCCTGCAGGGGCGCCTGATGCGGTATTTTCTCCTTACGCATCTGTGCGG
TATTTCACACCGCATA
[95 nt withheld, positions 5057-5151]
T
[46 nt withheld, positions 5153-5198]
C
[141 nt withheld, positions 5200-5340]
CCTTTGACGTTGGAGTCCACGTTCTTT
[37 nt withheld, positions 5368-5404]
ACTCTATCTCGGGCTATTCTTTTGATTTATAAGGGATTTTGCCGATTTCGGTCTATTGGTTAAAAAATGA
GCTGATTTAACAAAAATTTAACGCGAATTTTAACAAAATATTAACGTTTACAATTTTATGGTGCACTCTC
AGTACAATCTGCTCTGATGCCGCATAGTTAAGCCAGCCCCGACACCCGCCAACACCCGCTGACGCGCCCT
GACGGGCTTGTCTGCTCCCGGCATCCGCTTACAGACAAGCTGTGACCGTCTCCGGGAGCTGCATGTGTCA
GAGGTTTTCACCGTCATCACCGAAACGCGCGAGACGAAAGGGCCTCGTGATACGCCTATTTTTATAGGTT
AATGTCATGATAATAATGGTTTCTTAGACGTCAGGTGGCACTTTTCGGGGAAATGTGCGCGGAACCCCTA
TTTGTTTATTTTTCTAAATACATTCAAATATGTATCCGCTCATGAGACAATAACCCTGATAAATGCTTCA
ATAATATTGAAAAAGGAAGAGTATGAGTATTCAACATTTCCGTGTCGCCCTTATTCCCTTTTTTGCGGCA
TTTTGCCTTCCTGTTTTTGCTCACCCAGAAACGCTGGTGAAAGTAAAAGATGCTGAAGATCAGTTGGGTG
CACGAGTGGGTTACATCGAACTGGATCTCAACAGCGGTAAGATCCTTGAGAGTTTTCGCCCCGAAGAACG
TTTTCCAATGATGAGCACTTTTAAAGTTCTGCTATGTGGCGCGGTATTATCCCGTATTGACGCCGGGCAA
GAGCAACTCGGTCGCCGCATACACTATTCTCAGAATGACTTGGTTGAGTACTCACCAGTCACAGAAAAGC
ATCTTACGGATGGCATGACAGTAAGAGAATTATGCAGTGCTGCCATAACCATGAGTGATAACACTGCGGC
CAACTTACTTCTGACAACGATCGGAGGACCGAAGGAGCTAACCGCTTTTTTGCACAACATGGGGGATCAT
GTAACTCGCCTTGATCGTTGGGAACCGGAGCTGAATGAAGCCATACCAAACGACGAGCGTGACACCACGA
TGCCTGTAGCAATGGCAACAACGTTGCGCAAACTATTAACTGGCGAACTACTTACTCTAGCTTCCCGGCA
ACAATTAATAGACTGGATGGAGGCGGATAAAGTTGCAGGACCACTTCTGCGCTCGGCCCTTCCGGCTGGC
TGGTTTATTGCTGATAAATCTGGAGCCGGTGAGCGTGGAAGCCGCGGTATCATTGCAGCACTGGGGCCAG
ATGGTAAGCCCTCCCGTATCGTAGTTATCTACACGACGGGGAGTCAGGCAACTATGGATGAACGAAATAG
ACAGATCGCTGAGATAGGTGCCTCACTGATTAAGCATTGGTAACTGTCAGACCAAGTTTACTCATATATA
CTTTAGATTGATTTAAAACTTCATTTTTAATTTAAAAGGATCTAGGTGAAGATCCTTTTTGATAATCTCA
TGACCAAAATCCCTTAACGTGAGTTTTCGTTCCACTGAGCGTCAGACCCCGTAGAAAAGATCAAAGGATC
TTCTTGAGATCCTTTTTTTCTGCGCGTAATCTGCTGCTTGCAAACAAAAAAACCACCGCTACCAGCGGTG
GTTTGTTTGCCGGATCAAGAGCTACCAACTCTTTTTCCGAAGGTAACTGGCTTCAGCAGAGCGCAGATAC
CAAATACTGTTCTTCTAGTGTAGCCGTAGTTAGGCCACCACTTCAAGAACTCTGTAGCACCGCCTACATA
CCTCGCTCTGCTAATCCTGTTACCAGTGGCTGCTGCCAGTGGCGATAAGTCGTGTCTTACCGGGTTGGAC
TCAAGACGATAGTTACCGGATAAGGCGCAGCGGTCGGGCTGAACGGGGGGTTCGTGCACACAGCCCAGCT
TGGAGCGAACGACCTACACCGAACTGAGATACCTACAGCGTGAGCTATGAGAAAGCGCCACGCTTCCCGA
AGGGAGAAAGGCGGACAGGTATCCGGTAAGCGGCAGGGTCGGAACAGGAGAGCGCACGAGGGAGCTTCCA
GGGGGAAACGCCTGGTATCTTTATAGTCCTGTCGGGTTTCGCCACCTCTGACTTGAGCGTCGATTTTTGT
GATGCTCGTCAGGGGGGCGGAGCCTATGGAAAAACGCCAGCAACGCGGCCTTTTTACGGTTCCTGGCCTT
TTGCTGGCCTTTTGCTCACATGTGAGGGCCTATTTCCCATGATTCCTTCATATTTGCATATACGATACAA
GGCTGTTAGAGAGATAATTGGAATTAATTTGACTGTAAACACAAAGATATTAGTACAAAATACGTGACGT
AGAAAGTAATAATTTCTTGGGTAGTTTGCAGTTTTAAAATTATGTTTTAAAATGGACTATCATATGCTTA
CCGTAACTTGAAAGTATTTCGATTTCTTGGCTTTATATATCTTGTGGAAAGGACGAAACACCGCCAGAAC
TTCAGGATGAATGGTTTTAGAGCTAGAAATAGCAAGTTAAAATAAGGCTAGTCCGTTATCAACTTGAAAA
AGTGGCACCGAGTCGGTGCTTTTTTGTTTTAGAGCTAGAAATAGCAAGTTAAAATAAGGCTAGTCCGTTT
TTAGCGCGTGCGCCAATTCTGCAGACAAATGGCTCTAGAGGTACCCGTTACATAACTTACGGTAAATGGC
CCGCCTGGCTGACCGCCCAACGACCCCCGCCCATTGACGTCAATAGTAACGCCAATAGGGACTTTCCATT
GACGTCAATGGGTGGAGTATTTACGGTAAACTGCCCACTTGGCAGTACATCAAGTGTATCATATGCCAAG
TACGCCCCCTATTGACGTCAATGACGGTAAATGGCCCGCCTGGCATTGTGCCCAGTACATGACCTTATGG
GACTTTCCTACTTGGCAGTACATCTACGTATTAGTCATCGCTATTACCATGGTCGAGGTGAGCCCCACGT
TCTGCTTCACTCTCCCCATCTCCCCCCCCTCCCCACCCCCAATTTTGTATTTATTTATTTTTTAATTATT
TTGTGCAGCGATGGGGGCGGGGGGGGGGGGGGGGGGCGCGCGCCAGGCGGGGCGGGGCGGGGCGAGGGGC
GGGGCGGGGCGAGGCGGAGAGGTGCG
Features (pLannotate 1.2.2; 18 found; start..end, strand, type, name):
     97..324     +  intron         hybrid intron: hybrid between chicken β-actin (CBA) and minute virus of mice (MMV) introns (Gray et al., 2011)
    462..2063    +  CDS            Cas9(N): N-terminal portion of Streptococcus pyogenes Cas9 (Zetsche et al., 2015)
   2064..4562    +  CDS            Cas9(C): C-terminal portion of Streptococcus pyogenes Cas9 (Zetsche et al., 2015)
   4563..4610    +  CDS            nucleoplasmin NLS: bipartite nuclear localization signal from nucleoplasmin
   4644..4755    +  polyA_signal   bGH poly(A) signal: bovine growth hormone polyadenylation signal
   4860..5000    +  repeat_region  AAV2 ITR: inverted terminal repeat of adeno-associated virus serotype 2 inverted
   5005..5056    -  misc_feature   bom (fragment): basis of mobility region from pBR322
   5075..5530    +  rep_origin     f1 ori (sequence partly withheld): f1 bacteriophage origin of replication; arrow indicates direction of (+) strand synthesis
   5531..5580    -  misc_feature   bom (fragment): basis of mobility region from pBR322
   5682..5717    -  CDS            rop (fragment): Rop protein, which maintains plasmids at low copy number; rop
   5812..5916    +  promoter       AmpR promoter: bla
   5917..6777    +  CDS            AmpR: β-lactamase; bla; confers resistance to ampicillin, carbenicillin, and related antibiotics
   6948..7536    +  rep_origin     ori: high-copy-number ColE1/pMB1/pBR322/pUC origin of replication
   7598..7838    +  promoter       U6 promoter: RNA polymerase III promoter for human U6 snRNA
   7868..7943    +  misc_RNA       gRNA scaffold: guide RNA scaffold for the Streptococcus pyogenes CRISPR/Cas9 system
   7950..7993    +  misc_RNA       gRNA scaffold (fragment): guide RNA scaffold for the Streptococcus pyogenes CRISPR/Cas9 system
   8040..8325    +  enhancer       CMV enhancer: human cytomegalovirus immediate early enhancer; contains an 18-bp deletion relative to the standard CMV enhancer
   8327..96      +  promoter       chicken β-actin promoter (across the origin): No description available
