[The description below was written by a language model from this plasmid's Addgene catalogue record and pLannotate feature annotations shown in this document.]
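Description:
px330 NIPBL gRNA is a mammalian expression plasmid built on the px330 backbone, an all-in-one CRISPR/Cas9 vector that delivers both Streptococcus pyogenes Cas9 and a single guide RNA from one plasmid. It is propagated in E. coli as a high-copy plasmid through a ColE1/pUC-type origin and selected with ampicillin via the β-lactamase gene. An f1/M13 phage origin and a single AAV2 inverted terminal repeat are also annotated as backbone remnants; with only one ITR called, nothing in the record indicates that the plasmid is meant for AAV packaging. No mammalian selection marker or reporter is annotated.

The guide cassette consists of the human U6 RNA polymerase III promoter followed by a short unannotated gap, where the targeting spacer would sit, and then the S. pyogenes gRNA scaffold. The guide is directed against mouse Nipbl, but the catalogue entry does not give the spacer sequence or the exact target site. Downstream, a hybrid promoter made of the CMV enhancer, chicken β-actin promoter and a hybrid CBA/MVM intron drives Cas9, which the annotation software splits into adjoining N- and C-terminal portions that together form one contiguous coding sequence. Cas9 carries a C-terminal nucleoplasmin nuclear localization signal and is terminated by the bovine growth hormone polyadenylation signal.

The stated purpose is insertion of a degron at NIPBL: the Cas9 cut at the Nipbl locus would promote homology-directed knock-in of a degron tag. That requires a separate donor template, which this plasmid does not contain. The depositor and sequencing-verified records differ by one nucleotide in length and show the same feature layout.
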