Addgene plasmid #165590: px330 NIPBL gRNA
Purpose: Insertion of NIPBL degron
Depositing lab: Cornelis Murre. Depositing organization: University of California, San Diego (UCSD). Publication: Calcium signaling instructs NIPBL recruitment at active enhancers and promoters via distinct mechanisms to reconstruct genome compartmentalization. Zhu Y, Denholtz M, Lu H, Murre C. Genes Dev. 2021 Jan 1;35(1-2):65-81. doi: 10.1101/gad.343475.120. Epub 2020 Dec 17. PubMed 33334824.
Backbone
  Vector backbone: px330
  Vector type: Mammalian Expression
Growth in bacteria
  Bacterial resistance: Ampicillin, 100 μg/mL
  Growth temperature: 37°C
  Growth strain: DH5alpha
  Copy number: High Copy
Gene/Insert
  Gene/Insert name: NIPBL
  gRNA/shRNA sequence: N/A
  Species: M. musculus (mouse)
  Mutation: NA
  Entrez Gene: Nipbl (a.k.a. Idn3)
  Cloning method: Restriction Enzyme; 5′ cloning site Unknown (unknown if destroyed)
Terms and licenses: Academic/Nonprofit Terms; Industry Terms: Not Available to Industry
How to cite: px330 NIPBL gRNA was a gift from Cornelis Murre (Addgene plasmid # 165590 ; http://n2t.net/addgene:165590 ; RRID:Addgene_165590)
